Addgene plasmid #128174: pCAGGS-mTagBFP2-T2A-iCreERT2 (PA)
Purpose: Monomeric TagBFP2 and iCre-ERT2 recombinase (PA N-terminus)
Depositing lab: Mario Capecchi. Depositing organization: University of Utah.
Backbone
  Vector backbone: pCAGGS
  Vector type: Mammalian Expression, Cre/Lox
Growth in bacteria
  Bacterial resistance: Ampicillin, 100 μg/mL
  Growth temperature: 30°C
  Growth strain: DH10B
  Copy number: High Copy
Gene/Insert
  Gene/Insert name: mTagBFP2-T2A-iCreERT2
  Species: Synthetic
Resource information
  A portion of this plasmid was derived from a plasmid made by: pCAGGS is from BCCM/LMBP. mTagBFP2 is from Michael Davidson. iCre is from Rolf Sprengel. ERT2 is from Pierre Chambon.
Terms and licenses: Academic/Nonprofit Terms; Industry Terms: Not Available to Industry
How to cite: pCAGGS-mTagBFP2-T2A-iCreERT2 (PA) was a gift from Mario Capecchi (Addgene plasmid # 128174 ; http://n2t.net/addgene:128174 ; RRID:Addgene_128174)
