[The description below was written by a language model from this plasmid's Addgene catalogue record and pLannotate feature annotations shown in this document.]
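Description:
pCAGGS-mTagBFP2-T2A-iCreERT2 (PA) is a mammalian expression plasmid of about 7.5 kb built on the pCAGGS backbone. It co-expresses a blue fluorescent reporter and a tamoxifen-inducible Cre recombinase from a single transcript. In E. coli it is propagated through a high-copy ColE1/pUC-type origin and selected with ampicillin via the β-lactamase gene and its own promoter. The backbone also carries remnants of the lac promoter/operator region, an SV40 origin of replication, which allows episomal amplification in cells expressing large T antigen, and an SV40 polyadenylation signal. No mammalian selection marker is annotated.

Expression is driven by the composite CAG promoter, made up of the CMV immediate-early enhancer, the chicken β-actin promoter and a chimeric β-actin/β-globin intron. This arrangement gives strong, broadly active transcription, which is terminated by the rabbit β-globin poly(A) signal. The synthetic open reading frame encodes monomeric mTagBFP2, followed by a T2A self-cleaving peptide (named in the construct title and presumably occupying the unannotated gap between the two coding features), and then iCre, a codon-improved Cre, fused to the ERT2 mutant estrogen receptor ligand-binding domain. Ribosomal skipping at T2A yields separate BFP and iCre-ERT2 proteins, so blue fluorescence marks the cells that express the recombinase. ERT2 keeps Cre inactive until 4-hydroxytamoxifen binds, which permits nuclear entry and recombination at loxP sites. The "(PA)" label refers to the N-terminus of the recombinase, but the record does not explain it further. It may denote the residues left at the start of iCre after T2A processing, distinguishing this plasmid from sibling variants. The construct suits temporally controlled, fluorescently trackable Cre/lox recombination in transfected mammalian cells.
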