Features (pLannotate 1.2.2; 19 found; start..end, strand, type, name):
      1..380     +  enhancer       CMV enhancer: human cytomegalovirus immediate early enhancer
    382..659     +  promoter       chicken β-actin promoter: No description available
    660..1676    +  intron         chimeric intron: chimera between introns from chicken β-actin and rabbit β-globin
   1674..1730    +  CDS            HBB (fragment): HBB_LEPEU - Experimental evidence at protein level: Swiss-Prot protein existence level 1. Involved in oxygen transport from the lung to the various peripheral tissues. From Lepus europaeus (European hare).
   1734..2444    +  CDS            mTagBFP2: mTagBFP2 is a basic (constitutively fluorescent) blue fluorescent protein published in 2011, derived from Entacmaea quadricolor. It is reported to be a very rapidly-maturing monomer with very low acid sensitivity.
   2520..3545    +  CDS            cre: RECR_BPP1 - Experimental evidence at protein level: Swiss-Prot protein existence level 1. Catalyzes site-specific recombination between two 34-base- pair LOXP sites. Its role is to maintain the phage genome as a monomeric unit-copy plasmid in the lysogenic state. From Escherichia phage P1 (Bacteriophage P1).
   3558..4493    +  CDS            ERT2: mutated ligand-binding domain of the human estrogen receptor (Feil et al., 1997)
   4576..4631    +  polyA_signal   β-globin poly(A) signal: rabbit β-globin polyadenylation signal (Gil and Proudfoot, 1987)
   5016..5032    -  protein_bind   lac operator: The lac repressor binds to the lac operator to inhibit transcription in E. coli. This inhibition can be relieved by adding lactose or isopropyl-β-D-thiogalactopyranoside (IPTG). lac repressor encoded by lacI
   5040..5070    -  promoter       lac promoter: promoter for the E. coli lac operon
   5085..5106    -  protein_bind   CAP binding site: CAP binding activates transcription in the presence of cAMP. E. coli catabolite activator protein
   5119..5158    -  CDS            lacI (fragment): lac repressor; lacI; The lac repressor binds to the lac operator to inhibit transcription in E. coli. This inhibition can be relieved by adding lactose or isopropyl-β-D-thiogalactopyranoside (IPTG).
   5165..5187    +  promoter       SV40 promoter (fragment): SV40 enhancer and early promoter
   5211..5346    +  rep_origin     SV40 ori: SV40 origin of replication
   5366..5500    +  polyA_signal   SV40 poly(A) signal: SV40 polyadenylation signal
   5502..5556    -  CDS            lacI (fragment): lac repressor; lacI; The lac repressor binds to the lac operator to inhibit transcription in E. coli. This inhibition can be relieved by adding lactose or isopropyl-β-D-thiogalactopyranoside (IPTG).
   5739..6327    -  rep_origin     ori: high-copy-number ColE1/pMB1/pBR322/pUC origin of replication
   6498..7358    -  CDS            AmpR: β-lactamase; bla; confers resistance to ampicillin, carbenicillin, and related antibiotics
   7359..7463    -  promoter       AmpR promoter: bla
>Addgene plasmid #128174 | pCAGGS-mTagBFP2-T2A-iCreERT2 (PA) | addgene full sequence | sequence record 247966 | Addgene NGS Result
GACATTGATTATTGACTAGTTATTAATAGTAATCAATTACGGGGTCATTAGTTCATAGCCCATATATGGA
GTTCCGCGTTACATAACTTACGGTAAATGGCCCGCCTGGCTGACCGCCCAACGACCCCCGCCCATTGACG
TCAATAATGACGTATGTTCCCATAGTAACGCCAATAGGGACTTTCCATTGACGTCAATGGGTGGAGTATT
TACGGTAAACTGCCCACTTGGCAGTACATCAAGTGTATCATATGCCAAGTACGCCCCCTATTGACGTCAA
TGACGGTAAATGGCCCGCCTGGCATTATGCCCAGTACATGACCTTATGGGACTTTCCTACTTGGCAGTAC
ATCTACGTATTAGTCATCGCTATTACCATGGTCGAGGTGAGCCCCACGTTCTGCTTCACTCTCCCCATCT
CCCCCCCCTCCCCACCCCCAATTTTGTATTTATTTATTTTTTAATTATTTTGTGCAGCGATGGGGGCGGG
GGGGGGGGGGGGGCGCGCGCCAGGCGGGGCGGGGCGGGGCGGGGGGCGGGGCGGGGCGAGGCGGAGAGGT
GCGGCGGCAGCCAATCAGAGCGGCGCGCTCCGAAAGTTTCCTTTTATGGCGAGGCGGCGGCGGCGGCGGC
CCTATAAAAAGCGAAGCGCGCGGCGGGCGGGAGTCGCTGCGCGCTGCCTTCGCCCCGTGCCCCGCTCCGC
CGCCGCCTCGCGCCGCCCGCCCCGGCTCTGACTGACCGCGTTACTCCCACAGGTGAGCGGGCGGGACGGC
CCTTCTCCTCCGGGCTGTAATTAGCGCTTGGTTTAATGACGGCTTGTTTCTTTTCTGTGGCTGCGTGAAA
GCCTTGAGGGGCTCCGGGAGGGCCCTTTGTGCGGGGGGAGCGGCTCGGGGGGTGCGTGCGTGTGTGTGTG
CGTGGGGAGCGCCGCGTGCGGCTCCGCGCTGCCCGGCGGCTGTGAGCGCTGCGGGCGCGGCGCGGGGCTT
TGTGCGCTCCGCAGTGTGCGCGAGGGGAGCGCGGCCGGGGGCGGTGCCCCGCGGTGCGGGGGGGGCTGCG
AGGGGAACAAAGGCTGCGTGCGGGGTGTGTGCGTGGGGGGGTGAGCAGGGGGTGTGGGCGCGTCGGTCGG
GCTGCAACCCCCCCTGCACCCCCCTCCCCGAGTTGCTGAGCACGGCCCGGCTTCGGGTGCGGGGCTCCGT
ACGGGGCGTGGCGCGGGGCTCGCCGTGCCGGGCGGGGGGTGGCGGCAGGTGGGGGTGCCGGGCGGGGCGG
GGCCGCCTCGGGCCGGGGAGGGCTCGGGGGAGGGGCGCGGCGGCCCCCGGAGCGCCGGCGGCTGTCGAGG
CGCGGCGAGCCGCAGCCATTGCCTTTTATGGTAATCGTGCGAGAGGGCGCAGGGACTTCCTTTGTCCCAA
ATCTGTGCGGAGCCGAAATCTGGGAGGCGCCGCCGCACCCCCTCTAGCGGGCGCGGGGCGAAGCGGTGCG
GCGCCGGCAGGAAGGAAATGGGCGGGGAGGGCCTTCGTGCGTCGCCGCGCCGCCGTCCCCTTCTCCCTCT
CCAGCCTCGGGGCTGTCCGCGGGGGGACGGCTGCCTTCGGGGGGGACGGGGCAGGGCGGGGTTCGGCTTC
TGGCGTGTGACCGGCGGCTCTAGAGCCTCTGCTAACCATGTTCATGCCTTCTTCTTTTTCCTACAGCTCC
TGGGCAACGTGCTGGTTATTGTGCTGTCTCATCATTTTGGCAAAGAATTCGCCATGGTGTCTAAGGGCGA
AGAGCTGATTAAGGAGAACATGCACATGAAGCTGTACATGGAGGGCACCGTGGACAACCATCACTTCAAG
TGCACATCCGAGGGCGAAGGCAAGCCCTACGAGGGCACCCAGACCATGAGAATCAAGGTGGTCGAGGGCG
GCCCTCTCCCCTTCGCCTTCGACATCCTGGCTACTAGCTTCCTCTACGGCAGCAAGACCTTCATCAACCA
CACCCAGGGCATCCCCGACTTCTTCAAGCAGTCCTTCCCTGAGGGCTTCACATGGGAGAGAGTCACCACA
TACGAAGACGGGGGCGTGCTGACCGCTACCCAGGACACCAGCCTCCAGGACGGCTGCCTCATCTACAACG
TCAAGATCAGAGGGGTGAACTTCACATCCAACGGCCCTGTGATGCAGAAGAAAACACTCGGCTGGGAGGC
CTTCACCGAGACGCTGTACCCCGCTGACGGCGGCCTGGAAGGCAGAAACGACATGGCCCTGAAGCTCGTG
GGCGGGAGCCATCTGATCGCAAACGCCAAGACCACATATAGATCCAAGAAACCCGCTAAGAACCTCAAGA
TGCCTGGCGTCTACTATGTGGACTACAGACTGGAAAGAATCAAGGAGGCCAACAACGAGACCTACGTCGA
GCAGCACGAGGTGGCAGTGGCCAGATACTGCGACCTCCCTAGCAAACTGGGGCACAAGCTTAATGGCGGC
TCCGGCGGCCGCTCCGAGGGCCGCGGCAGCCTGCTGACATGCGGCGACGTGGAAGAGAACCCTGGCCCTG
CCAACCTGCTGACTGTGCACCAAAACCTGCCTGCCCTCCCTGTGGATGCCACCTCTGATGAAGTCAGGAA
GAACCTGATGGACATGTTCAGGGACAGGCAGGCCTTCTCTGAACACACCTGGAAGATGCTCCTGTCTGTG
TGCAGATCCTGGGCTGCCTGGTGCAAGCTGAACAACAGGAAATGGTTCCCTGCTGAACCTGAGGATGTGA
GGGACTACCTCCTGTACCTGCAAGCCAGAGGCCTGGCTGTGAAGACCATCCAACAGCACCTGGGCCAGCT
CAACATGCTGCACAGGAGATCTGGCCTGCCTCGCCCTTCTGACTCCAATGCTGTGTCCCTGGTGATGAGG
AGAATCAGAAAGGAGAATGTGGATGCTGGGGAGAGAGCCAAGCAGGCCCTGGCCTTTGAACGCACTGACT
TTGACCAAGTCAGATCCCTGATGGAGAACTCTGACAGATGCCAGGACATCAGGAACCTGGCCTTCCTGGG
CATTGCCTACAACACCCTGCTGCGCATTGCCGAAATTGCCAGAATCAGAGTGAAGGACATCTCCCGCACC
GATGGTGGGAGAATGCTGATCCACATTGGCAGGACCAAGACCCTGGTGTCCACAGCTGGTGTGGAGAAGG
CCCTGTCCCTGGGGGTTACCAAGCTGGTGGAGAGATGGATCTCTGTGTCTGGTGTGGCTGATGACCCCAA
CAACTACCTGTTCTGCCGGGTCAGAAAGAATGGTGTGGCTGCCCCTTCTGCCACCTCCCAACTGTCCACC
CGGGCCCTGGAAGGGATCTTTGAGGCCACCCACCGCCTGATCTATGGTGCCAAGGATGACTCTGGGCAGA
GATACCTGGCCTGGTCTGGCCACTCTGCCAGAGTGGGTGCTGCCAGGGACATGGCCAGGGCTGGTGTGTC
CATCCCTGAAATCATGCAGGCTGGTGGCTGGACCAATGTGAACATTGTGATGAACTACATCAGAAACCTG
GACTCTGAGACTGGGGCCATGGTGAGGCTGCTAGAGGATGGGGACCTCGAGCCATCTGCTGGAGACATGA
GAGCTGCCAACCTTTGGCCAAGCCCGCTCATGATCAAACGCTCTAAGAAGAACAGCCTGGCCTTGTCCCT
GACGGCCGACCAGATGGTCAGTGCCTTGTTGGATGCTGAGCCCCCCATACTCTATTCCGAGTATGATCCT
ACCAGACCCTTCAGTGAAGCTTCGATGATGGGCTTACTGACCAACCTGGCAGACAGGGAGCTGGTTCACA
TGATCAACTGGGCGAAGAGGGTGCCAGGCTTTGTGGATTTGACCCTCCATGATCAGGTCCACCTTCTAGA
ATGTGCCTGGCTAGAGATCCTGATGATTGGTCTCGTCTGGCGCTCCATGGAGCACCCAGTGAAGCTACTG
TTTGCTCCTAACTTGCTCTTGGACAGGAACCAGGGAAAATGTGTAGAGGGCATGGTGGAGATCTTCGACA
TGCTGCTGGCTACATCATCTCGGTTCCGCATGATGAATCTGCAGGGAGAGGAGTTTGTGTGCCTCAAATC
TATTATTTTGCTTAATTCTGGAGTGTACACATTTCTGTCCAGCACCCTGAAGTCTCTGGAAGAGAAGGAC
CATATCCACCGAGTCCTGGACAAGATCACAGACACTTTGATCCACCTGATGGCCAAGGCAGGCCTGACCC
TGCAGCAGCAGCACCAGCGGCTGGCCCAGCTCCTCCTCATCCTCTCCCACATCAGGCACATGAGTAACAA
AGGCATGGAGCATCTGTACAGCATGAAGTGCAAGAACGTGGTGCCCCTCTATGACCTGCTGCTGGAGGCG
GCGGACGCCCACCGCCTACATGCGCCCACTAGCCGTGGAGGGGCATCCGTGGAGGAGACGGACCAAAGCC
ACTTGGCCACTGCGGGCTCTACTTCATCGCATTCCTTGCAAAAGTATTACATCACGGGGGAGGCAGAGGG
TTTCCCTGCCACAGCTTGAGGCGCGCCGGATCTTTTTCCCTCTGCCAAAAATTATGGGGACATCATGAAG
CCCCTTGAGCATCTGACTTCTGGCTAATAAAGGAAATTTATTTTCATTGCAATAGTGTGTTGGAATTTTT
TGTGTCTCTCACTCGGAAGGACATATGGGAGGGCAAATCATTTAAAACATCAGAATGAGTATTTGGTTTA
GAGTTTGGCAACATATGCCCATATGCTGGCTGCCATGAACAAAGGTTGGCTATAAAGAGGTCATCAGTAT
ATGAAACAGCCCCCTGCTGTCCATTCCTTATTCCATAGAAAAGCCTTGACTTGAGGTTAGATTTTTTTTA
TATTTTGTTTTGTGTTATTTTTTTCTTTAACATCCCTAAAATTTTCCTTACATGTTTTACTAGCCAGATT
TTTCCTCCTCTCCTGACTACTCCCAGTCATAGCTGTCCCTCTTCTCTTATGGAGATCCCTCGACCTGCAG
CCCAAGCTTGGCGTAATCATGGTCATAGCTGTTTCCTGTGTGAAATTGTTATCCGCTCACAATTCCACAC
AACATACGAGCCGGAAGCATAAAGTGTAAAGCCTGGGGTGCCTAATGAGTGAGCTAACTCACATTAATTG
CGTTGCGCTCACTGCCCGCTTTCCAGTCGGGAAACCTGTCGTGCCAGCGGATCCGCATCTCAATTAGTCA
GCAACCATAGTCCCGCCCCTAACTCCGCCCATCCCGCCCCTAACTCCGCCCAGTTCCGCCCATTCTCCGC
CCCATGGCTGACTAATTTTTTTTATTTATGCAGAGGCCGAGGCCGCCTCGGCCTCTGAGCTATTCCAGAA
GTAGTGAGGAGGCTTTTTTGGAGGCCTAGGCTTTTGCAAAAAGCTAACTTGTTTATTGCAGCTTATAATG
GTTACAAATAAAGCAATAGCATCACAAATTTCACAAATAAAGCATTTTTTTCACTGCATTCTAGTTGTGG
TTTGTCCAAACTCATCAATGTATCTTATCATGTCTGGATCCGCTGCATTAATGAATCGGCCAACGCGCGG
GGAGAGGCGGTTTGCGTATTGGGCGCTCTTCCGCTTCCTCGCTCACTGACTCGCTGCGCTCGGTCGTTCG
GCTGCGGCGAGCGGTATCAGCTCACTCAAAGGCGGTAATACGGTTATCCACAGAATCAGGGGATAACGCA
GGAAAGAACATGTGAGCAAAAGGCCAGCAAAAGGCCAGGAACCGTAAAAAGGCCGCGTTGCTGGCGTTTT
TCCATAGGCTCCGCCCCCCTGACGAGCATCACAAAAATCGACGCTCAAGTCAGAGGTGGCGAAACCCGAC
AGGACTATAAAGATACCAGGCGTTTCCCCCTGGAAGCTCCCTCGTGCGCTCTCCTGTTCCGACCCTGCCG
CTTACCGGATACCTGTCCGCCTTTCTCCCTTCGGGAAGCGTGGCGCTTTCTCATAGCTCACGCTGTAGGT
ATCTCAGTTCGGTGTAGGTCGTTCGCTCCAAGCTGGGCTGTGTGCACGAACCCCCCGTTCAGCCCGACCG
CTGCGCCTTATCCGGTAACTATCGTCTTGAGTCCAACCCGGTAAGACACGACTTATCGCCACTGGCAGCA
GCCACTGGTAACAGGATTAGCAGAGCGAGGTATGTAGGCGGTGCTACAGAGTTCTTGAAGTGGTGGCCTA
ACTACGGCTACACTAGAAGAACAGTATTTGGTATCTGCGCTCTGCTGAAGCCAGTTACCTTCGGAAAAAG
AGTTGGTAGCTCTTGATCCGGCAAACAAACCACCGCTGGTAGCGGTGGTTTTTTTGTTTGCAAGCAGCAG
ATTACGCGCAGAAAAAAAGGATCTCAAGAAGATCCTTTGATCTTTTCTACGGGGTCTGACGCTCAGTGGA
ACGAAAACTCACGTTAAGGGATTTTGGTCATGAGATTATCAAAAAGGATCTTCACCTAGATCCTTTTAAA
TTAAAAATGAAGTTTTAAATCAATCTAAAGTATATATGAGTAAACTTGGTCTGACAGTTACCAATGCTTA
ATCAGTGAGGCACCTATCTCAGCGATCTGTCTATTTCGTTCATCCATAGTTGCCTGACTCCCCGTCGTGT
AGATAACTACGATACGGGAGGGCTTACCATCTGGCCCCAGTGCTGCAATGATACCGCGAGACCCACGCTC
ACCGGCTCCAGATTTATCAGCAATAAACCAGCCAGCCGGAAGGGCCGAGCGCAGAAGTGGTCCTGCAACT
TTATCCGCCTCCATCCAGTCTATTAATTGTTGCCGGGAAGCTAGAGTAAGTAGTTCGCCAGTTAATAGTT
TGCGCAACGTTGTTGCCATTGCTACAGGCATCGTGGTGTCACGCTCGTCGTTTGGTATGGCTTCATTCAG
CTCCGGTTCCCAACGATCAAGGCGAGTTACATGATCCCCCATGTTGTGCAAAAAAGCGGTTAGCTCCTTC
GGTCCTCCGATCGTTGTCAGAAGTAAGTTGGCCGCAGTGTTATCACTCATGGTTATGGCAGCACTGCATA
ATTCTCTTACTGTCATGCCATCCGTAAGATGCTTTTCTGTGACTGGTGAGTACTCAACCAAGTCATTCTG
AGAATAGTGTATGCGGCGACCGAGTTGCTCTTGCCCGGCGTCAATACGGGATAATACCGCGCCACATAGC
AGAACTTTAAAAGTGCTCATCATTGGAAAACGTTCTTCGGGGCGAAAACTCTCAAGGATCTTACCGCTGT
TGAGATCCAGTTCGATGTAACCCACTCGTGCACCCAACTGATCTTCAGCATCTTTTACTTTCACCAGCGT
TTCTGGGTGAGCAAAAACAGGAAGGCAAAATGCCGCAAAAAAGGGAATAAGGGCGACACGGAAATGTTGA
ATACTCATACTCTTCCTTTTTCAATATTATTGAAGCATTTATCAGGGTTATTGTCTCATGAGCGGATACA
TATTTGAATGTATTTAGAAAAATAAACAAATAGGGGTTCCGCGCACATTTCCCCGAAAAGTGCCACCTGG
GTC
